Addgene plasmid #166843: pRS405 SEC66-VAC8-RFP
Purpose: Expresses ER localized Vac8-RFP in yeasts. Made replacing the first 21 base pairs of the VAC8 ORF with the first 162 base pairs from the SEC66 ORF, which encode the Sec66 transmembrane domain.
Depositing lab: Daniel Klionsky. Depositing organization: University of Michigan. Publication: Vac8 determines phagophore assembly site vacuolar localization during nitrogen starvation-induced autophagy. Gatica D, Wen X, Cheong H, Klionsky DJ. Autophagy. 2020 Jun 8. doi: 10.1080/15548627.2020.1776474. PubMed 32508216.
Backbone
  Vector backbone: pRS405
  Total vector size (bp): 8453
  Vector type: Yeast Expression
  Selectable markers: LEU2
Growth in bacteria
  Bacterial resistance: Ampicillin, 100 μg/mL
  Growth temperature: 37°C
  Growth strain: DH5alpha
  Copy number: Unknown
Gene/Insert
  Gene/Insert name: VAC8
  Species: S. cerevisiae (budding yeast)
  Insert size (bp): 2544
  Mutation: SEC66 transmembrane domain
  Entrez Gene: VAC8 (a.k.a. YEL013W, YEB3); SEC66 (a.k.a. YBR171W, HSS1, KAR7, SEC71)
  Promoter: VAC8 promoter
  Tag / fusion protein: RFP (C terminal on insert); SEC66 transmembrane domain (N terminal on insert)
  Cloning method: Ligation Independent Cloning
  Sequencing primers: 5′ M13F; 3′ M13R
Terms and licenses: Academic/Nonprofit Terms; Industry Terms: Not Available to Industry
Depositor comments: Linearize with AflII
How to cite: pRS405 SEC66-VAC8-RFP was a gift from Daniel Klionsky (Addgene plasmid # 166843 ; http://n2t.net/addgene:166843 ; RRID:Addgene_166843)
