[The description below was written by a language model from this plasmid's Addgene catalogue record and pLannotate feature annotations shown in this document.]
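Description:
pRS405 SEC66-VAC8-RFP is a yeast expression plasmid built on pRS405, an integrating shuttle vector. The feature table shows no yeast replication origin or centromere, so stable maintenance in Saccharomyces cerevisiae depends on chromosomal integration. The depositor notes that the plasmid is linearized with AflII for this purpose, and transformants are selected by leucine prototrophy through the LEU2 marker and its own promoter. In E. coli it is propagated through a high-copy ColE1/pUC-type origin with ampicillin resistance (AmpR). The backbone also carries an f1 origin, lacZα remnants, and T7 and T3 promoters flanking the cloning region. The catalogue lists a total size of 8453 bp, while the sequenced record is 8,481 nt.

The insert encodes a chimeric Vac8 protein under the native VAC8 promoter. The first 21 bp of the VAC8 open reading frame were replaced with the first 162 bp of SEC66, which encode the Sec66 transmembrane domain. This retargets the normally vacuole-associated Vac8 to the endoplasmic reticulum. The annotated VAC8 coding sequence is followed in the same orientation by mRFP1 as a C-terminal fluorescent tag and then by an ADH1 terminator fragment. The SEC66 segment is not annotated separately, but it would lie in the unannotated stretch just upstream of VAC8. A short fragment of a neighbouring yeast gene further upstream probably comes from the genomic VAC8 promoter region. The associated work concerns Vac8's role in positioning the phagophore assembly site at the vacuole during nitrogen-starvation-induced autophagy. In that setting, the construct allows mislocalized, ER-anchored Vac8 to be visualized and its effects on localization to be tested.
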