Features (pLannotate 1.2.2; 22 found; start..end, strand, type, name):
     32..84      +  misc_feature   bom (fragment): basis of mobility region from pBR322
    112..540     -  rep_origin     f1 ori (sequence partly withheld): f1 bacteriophage origin of replication; arrow indicates direction of (+) strand synthesis
    544..699     -  CDS            lacZα (fragment): LacZα fragment of β-galactosidase; lacZ fragment
    707..725     +  promoter       T7 promoter: promoter for bacteriophage T7 RNA polymerase
    739..873     -  CDS            YEB4_YEAST (fragment): Experimental evidence at protein level: Swiss-Prot protein existence level 1. From Saccharomyces cerevisiae (strain ATCC 204508 / S288c) (Baker's yeast).
   1252..2964    +  CDS            VAC8: VAC8_YEAST - Also known as YEB3. Experimental evidence at protein level: Swiss-Prot protein existence level 1. Functions in both vacuole inheritance and protein targeting from the cytoplasm to vacuole. From Saccharomyces cerevisiae (strain ATCC 204508 / S288c) (Baker's yeast).
   2992..3663    +  CDS            mRFP1: mRFP1 is a basic (constitutively fluorescent) red fluorescent protein published in 2002, derived from Discosoma sp.. It is reported to be a somewhat slowly-maturing monomer with low acid sensitivity.
   3693..3837    +  terminator     ADH1 terminator (fragment): S. cerevisiae ADH1; transcription terminator for the S. cerevisiae alcohol dehydrogenase 1 (ADH1) gene
   3839..3857    -  promoter       T3 promoter: promoter for bacteriophage T3 RNA polymerase
   3902..3918    -  protein_bind   lac operator: The lac repressor binds to the lac operator to inhibit transcription in E. coli. This inhibition can be relieved by adding lactose or isopropyl-β-D-thiogalactopyranoside (IPTG). lac repressor encoded by lacI
   3926..3956    -  promoter       lac promoter: promoter for the E. coli lac operon
   3971..3992    -  protein_bind   CAP binding site: CAP binding activates transcription in the presence of cAMP. E. coli catabolite activator protein
   4005..4097    -  CDS            lacI (fragment): lac repressor; lacI; The lac repressor binds to the lac operator to inhibit transcription in E. coli. This inhibition can be relieved by adding lactose or isopropyl-β-D-thiogalactopyranoside (IPTG).
   4280..4868    -  rep_origin     ori: high-copy-number ColE1/pMB1/pBR322/pUC origin of replication
   5039..5899    -  CDS            AmpR: β-lactamase; bla; confers resistance to ampicillin, carbenicillin, and related antibiotics
   5900..6004    -  promoter       AmpR promoter: bla
   6099..6134    +  CDS            rop (fragment): Rop protein, which maintains plasmids at low copy number; rop
   6236..6286    +  misc_feature   bom (fragment): basis of mobility region from pBR322
   6285..6401    +  CDS            NFS1 (fragment): NFS1_YEAST - Also known as SPL1 From Saccharomyces cerevisiae (strain ATCC 204508 / S288c) (Baker's yeast).
   6763..7857    -  CDS            LEU2: 3-isopropylmalate dehydrogenase, required for leucine biosynthesis; S. cerevisiae LEU2; yeast auxotrophic marker
   7858..8265    -  promoter       LEU2 promoter: S. cerevisiae LEU2
   8405..1       -  CDS            YO192_YEAST (fragment) (across the origin): Experimental evidence at protein level: Swiss-Prot protein existence level 1. From Saccharomyces cerevisiae (strain ATCC 204508 / S288c) (Baker's yeast).
>Addgene plasmid #166843 | pRS405 SEC66-VAC8-RFP | addgene full sequence | sequence record 329331 | Addgene NGS Result
AGATATACTAGAAGTTCTCCTCGACCGGTCGATATGCGGTGTGAAATACCGCACAGATGCGTAAGGAGAA
AATACCGCATCAGGAAATTGTAAGCGTTAATATTTTGTTAAAATTCGCGTTAAATTTTTGTTAAATCAGC
TCATTTTTTAACCAATAGGCCGAAATCGGCAAAATCCCTTATAAATCAAAAGAATAGACCGAGATAGGGT
[37 nt withheld, positions 211-247]
AAAGAACGTGGACTCCAACGTCAAAGG
[49 nt withheld, positions 275-323]
T
[91 nt withheld, positions 325-415]
G
[124 nt withheld, positions 417-540]
CCATTCGCCATTCAGGCTGCGCAACTGTTGGGAAGGGCGATCGGTGCGGGCCTCTTCGCTATTACGCCAG
CTGGCGAAAGGGGGATGTGCTGCAAGGCGATTAAGTTGGGTAACGCCAGGGTTTTCCCAGTCACGACGTT
GTAAAACGACGGCCAGTGAGCGCGCGTAATACGACTCACTATAGGGCGAATTGGGTACCGAGGACTCAAA
ACGAAAAGGAAAAAAATACGAGTGGAAAGAAAAAATGAACCCTTTCCAGTAATTGATAATAATACAATCA
TTCATTATTAGAAATATATTAGTTCTCAATTCAAGGCAGAATAGTGCTGTCATTGTGATCAAATTTTTGT
GTGAGTCTGCTTTGCTTTCTGTTTTTTTTTGTTGACTCGCTGTTCAATCTCCTACTTTTCCTTTTGTTGT
TAAAATAAGGTATTATATATTTATACAACCCTATAAAAAGCAATTAGCCAATTTCCAATCCTACGAAGAC
AGGAACTGAGCAAACTATAAGGGTGTTCTTTCTTCTGTACTATATATACATTTGCAACTATGTCCGAATT
TAATGAAACAAAATTCTCCAACAACGGGACGTTTTTTGAAACGGAAGAGCCAATTGTGGAGACGAAATCA
ATCTCCGTTTATACCCCACTCATATATGTCTTTATTCTGGTGGTGTCCCTTGTGATGTTTGCTTCAAGCT
ACAGAAAGAAGTTGAAAGATTCTTCAGACGAGGCCAGTGTCTCACCAATTGCCGATAATGAAAGAGAAGC
GGTGACTTTATTACTAGGGTATTTGGAGGATAAAGACCAATTAGACTTTTACTCTGGTGGTCCACTAAAG
GCCCTAACTACTTTGGTGTATTCAGATAATCTAAATTTGCAAAGGAGCGCCGCTCTGGCATTCGCAGAAA
TTACTGAAAAATACGTCCGTCAGGTCTCTAGAGAGGTACTGGAACCCATCTTAATATTATTACAAAGCCA
AGATCCACAGATTCAAGTGGCCGCTTGTGCAGCCTTGGGTAATTTGGCCGTTAATAATGAAAATAAATTA
TTAATTGTGGAAATGGGAGGCTTAGAGCCATTAATAAACCAAATGATGGGTGACAATGTAGAAGTTCAAT
GTAATGCTGTTGGATGCATTACCAATTTAGCCACAAGGGATGACAATAAACATAAGATTGCTACTTCTGG
TGCTTTAATTCCATTGACTAAGCTAGCTAAATCCAAACATATAAGAGTTCAGAGAAATGCTACAGGTGCA
TTATTAAATATGACACATTCTGAGGAAAATAGAAAAGAATTGGTTAATGCAGGTGCTGTGCCTGTATTGG
TATCTTTACTGTCGTCCACCGATCCTGATGTTCAGTACTATTGTACTACTGCTTTATCAAATATAGCAGT
GGATGAAGCCAATCGCAAGAAGTTGGCTCAAACTGAGCCAAGATTGGTTTCCAAATTGGTTAGTCTGATG
GATTCTCCATCTTCAAGGGTAAAATGTCAAGCTACTTTGGCTTTACGAAACCTAGCGTCCGATACAAGCT
ACCAATTAGAAATTGTAAGGGCTGGTGGGTTGCCTCATTTGGTAAAGTTGATTCAAAGTGATTCTATACC
ACTGGTTTTGGCTAGTGTGGCATGCATTAGAAACATTTCTATTCACCCTCTAAATGAAGGTTTAATTGTT
GATGCAGGTTTCTTAAAACCATTAGTAAGATTGTTGGACTATAAGGATTCAGAAGAAATTCAATGTCACG
CCGTATCTACTTTGAGAAATTTGGCTGCATCATCTGAAAAAAACAGAAAAGAGTTCTTCGAAAGTGGTGC
TGTCGAAAAATGTAAGGAACTGGCTCTAGATTCACCTGTTAGTGTTCAAAGTGAAATTTCCGCATGTTTT
GCTATTTTAGCCCTAGCAGATGTCTCCAAATTGGATCTACTGGAAGCAAATATCTTAGATGCTTTAATCC
CTATGACTTTTTCCCAGAACCAAGAAGTTTCTGGTAATGCTGCTGCTGCTTTGGCAAATCTATGTTCAAG
AGTGAATAATTATACAAAAATTATTGAAGCATGGGATCGTCCGAATGAAGGCATTCGTGGATTTCTGATT
AGATTTTTGAAAAGTGACTATGCTACCTTTGAACACATTGCGCTATGGACAATTTTACAATTGCTAGAAA
GTCATAATGATAAAGTGGAAGATTTGGTTAAAAATGATGACGACATCATTAACGGAGTGAGAAAAATGGC
AGATGTGACCTTTGAGCGTTTACAAAGATCAGGAATTGATGTTAAAAATCCGGGGAGCAACAACAATCCA
AGCTCGAATGATAACAACAGTAATAACAATGACACAGGATCTGAACATCAACCTGTAGAGGATGCAAGTT
TGGAATTGTATAATATTACTCAACAGATTTTACAATTTTTACATCGGATCCCCGGGTTAATTAACAGATC
CGCCTCCTCCGAGGACGTCATCAAGGAGTTCATGCGCTTCAAGGTGCGCATGGAGGGCTCCGTGAACGGC
CACGAGTTCGAGATCGAGGGCGAGGGCGAGGGCCGCCCCTACGAGGGCACCCAGACCGCCAAGCTGAAGG
TGACCAAGGGCGGCCCCCTGCCCTTCGCCTGGGACATCCTGTCCCCTCAGTTCCAGTACGGCTCCAAGGC
CTACGTGAAGCACCCCGCCGACATCCCCGACTACTTGAAGCTGTCCTTCCCCGAGGGCTTCAAGTGGGGG
CGCGTGATGAACTTCGAGGACGGCGGCGTGGTGACCGTGACCCAGGACTCCTCCCTGCAGGACGGCGAGT
TCATCTACAAGGTGAAGCTGCGCGGCACCAACTTCCCCTCCGACGGCCCCGTAATGCAGAAGAAGACCAT
GGGCTGGGAGGCCTCCACCGAGCGGATGTACCCCGAGGACGGCGCCCTGAAGGGCGAGATCAAGATGAGG
CTGAAGCTGAAGGACGGCGGCCACTACGACGCCGAGGTCAAGACCACCTACATGGCCAAGAAGCCCGTGC
AGCTGCCCGGCGCCTACAAGACCGACATCAAGCTGGACATCACCTCCCACAACGAGGACTACACCATCGT
GGAACAGTACGAGCGCGCCGAGGGCCGCCACTCCACCGGCGCCGGATCTTAGGGCGCGCCACTTCTAAAT
AAGCGAATTTCTTATGATTTATGATTTTTATTATTAAATAAGTTATAAAAAAAATAAGTGTATACAAATT
TTAAAGTGACTCTTAGGTTTTAAAACGAAAATTCTTATTCTTGAGTAACTCTTTCCTGTAGGTCAGGTTG
CTTTCTCCCCTTTAGTGAGGGTTAATTGCGCGCTTGGCGTAATCATGGTCATAGCTGTTTCCTGTGTGAA
ATTGTTATCCGCTCACAATTCCACACAACATACGAGCCGGAAGCATAAAGTGTAAAGCCTGGGGTGCCTA
ATGAGTGAGCTAACTCACATTAATTGCGTTGCGCTCACTGCCCGCTTTCCAGTCGGGAAACCTGTCGTGC
CAGCTGCATTAATGAATCGGCCAACGCGCGGGGAGAGGCGGTTTGCGTATTGGGCGCTCTTCCGCTTCCT
CGCTCACTGACTCGCTGCGCTCGGTCGTTCGGCTGCGGCGAGCGGTATCAGCTCACTCAAAGGCGGTAAT
ACGGTTATCCACAGAATCAGGGGATAACGCAGGAAAGAACATGTGAGCAAAAGGCCAGCAAAAGGCCAGG
AACCGTAAAAAGGCCGCGTTGCTGGCGTTTTTCCATAGGCTCCGCCCCCCTGACGAGCATCACAAAAATC
GACGCTCAAGTCAGAGGTGGCGAAACCCGACAGGACTATAAAGATACCAGGCGTTTCCCCCTGGAAGCTC
CCTCGTGCGCTCTCCTGTTCCGACCCTGCCGCTTACCGGATACCTGTCCGCCTTTCTCCCTTCGGGAAGC
GTGGCGCTTTCTCATAGCTCACGCTGTAGGTATCTCAGTTCGGTGTAGGTCGTTCGCTCCAAGCTGGGCT
GTGTGCACGAACCCCCCGTTCAGCCCGACCGCTGCGCCTTATCCGGTAACTATCGTCTTGAGTCCAACCC
GGTAAGACACGACTTATCGCCACTGGCAGCAGCCACTGGTAACAGGATTAGCAGAGCGAGGTATGTAGGC
GGTGCTACAGAGTTCTTGAAGTGGTGGCCTAACTACGGCTACACTAGAAGAACAGTATTTGGTATCTGCG
CTCTGCTGAAGCCAGTTACCTTCGGAAAAAGAGTTGGTAGCTCTTGATCCGGCAAACAAACCACCGCTGG
TAGCGGTGGTTTTTTTGTTTGCAAGCAGCAGATTACGCGCAGAAAAAAAGGATCTCAAGAAGATCCTTTG
ATCTTTTCTACGGGGTCTGACGCTCAGTGGAACGAAAACTCACGTTAAGGGATTTTGGTCATGAGATTAT
CAAAAAGGATCTTCACCTAGATCCTTTTAAATTAAAAATGAAGTTTTAAATCAATCTAAAGTATATATGA
GTAAACTTGGTCTGACAGTTACCAATGCTTAATCAGTGAGGCACCTATCTCAGCGATCTGTCTATTTCGT
TCATCCATAGTTGCCTGACTCCCCGTCGTGTAGATAACTACGATACGGGAGGGCTTACCATCTGGCCCCA
GTGCTGCAATGATACCGCGAGACCCACGCTCACCGGCTCCAGATTTATCAGCAATAAACCAGCCAGCCGG
AAGGGCCGAGCGCAGAAGTGGTCCTGCAACTTTATCCGCCTCCATCCAGTCTATTAATTGTTGCCGGGAA
GCTAGAGTAAGTAGTTCGCCAGTTAATAGTTTGCGCAACGTTGTTGCCATTGCTACAGGCATCGTGGTGT
CACGCTCGTCGTTTGGTATGGCTTCATTCAGCTCCGGTTCCCAACGATCAAGGCGAGTTACATGATCCCC
CATGTTGTGCAAAAAAGCGGTTAGCTCCTTCGGTCCTCCGATCGTTGTCAGAAGTAAGTTGGCCGCAGTG
TTATCACTCATGGTTATGGCAGCACTGCATAATTCTCTTACTGTCATGCCATCCGTAAGATGCTTTTCTG
TGACTGGTGAGTACTCAACCAAGTCATTCTGAGAATAGTGTATGCGGCGACCGAGTTGCTCTTGCCCGGC
GTCAATACGGGATAATACCGCGCCACATAGCAGAACTTTAAAAGTGCTCATCATTGGAAAACGTTCTTCG
GGGCGAAAACTCTCAAGGATCTTACCGCTGTTGAGATCCAGTTCGATGTAACCCACTCGTGCACCCAACT
GATCTTCAGCATCTTTTACTTTCACCAGCGTTTCTGGGTGAGCAAAAACAGGAAGGCAAAATGCCGCAAA
AAAGGGAATAAGGGCGACACGGAAATGTTGAATACTCATACTCTTCCTTTTTCAATATTATTGAAGCATT
TATCAGGGTTATTGTCTCATGAGCGGATACATATTTGAATGTATTTAGAAAAATAAACAAATAGGGGTTC
CGCGCACATTTCCCCGAAAAGTGCCACCTGACGTCTAAGAAACCATTATTATCATGACATTAACCTATAA
AAATAGGCGTATCACGAGGCCCTTTCGTCTCGCGCGTTTCGGTGATGACGGTGAAAACCTCTGACACATG
CAGCTCCCGGAGACGGTCACAGCTTGTCTGTAAGCGGATGCCGGGAGCAGACAAGCCCGTCAGGGCGCGT
CAGCGGGTGTTGGCGGGTGTCGGGGCTGGCTTAACTATGCGGCATCAGAGCAGATTGTACTGAGAGTGCA
CCATATCGACTACGTCGTTAAGGCCGTTTCTGACAGAGTAAAATTCTTGAGGGAACTTTCACCATTATGG
GAAATGGTTCAAGAAGGTATTGACTTAAACTCCATCAAATGGTCAGGTCATTGAGTGTTTTTTATTTGTT
GTATTTTTTTTTTTTTAGAGAAAATCCTCCAATATATAAATTAGGAATCATAGTTTCATGATTTTCTGTT
ACACCTAACTTTTTGTGTGGTGCCCTCCTCCTTGTCAATATTAATGTTAAAGTGCAATTCTTTTTCCTTA
TCACGTTGAGCCATTAGTATCAATTTGCTTACCTGTATTCCTTTACATCCTCCTTTTTCTCCTTCTTGAT
AAATGTATGTAGATTGCGTATATAGTTTCGTCTACCCTATGAACATATTCCATTTTGTAATTTCGTGTCG
TTTCTATTATGAATTTCATTTATAAAGTTTATGTACAAATATCATAAAAAAAGAGAATCTTTTTAAGCAA
GGATTTTCTTAACTTCTTCGGCGACAGCATCACCGACTTCGGTGGTACTGTTGGAACCACCTAAATCACC
AGTTCTGATACCTGCATCCAAAACCTTTTTAACTGCATCTTCAATGGCCTTACCTTCTTCAGGCAAGTTC
AATGACAATTTCAACATCATTGCAGCAGACAAGATAGTGGCGATAGGGTTGACCTTATTCTTTGGCAAAT
CTGGAGCAGAACCGTGGCATGGTTCGTACAAACCAAATGCGGTGTTCTTGTCTGGCAAAGAGGCCAAGGA
CGCAGATGGCAACAAACCCAAGGAACCTGGGATAACGGAGGCTTCATCGGAGATGATATCACCAAACATG
TTGCTGGTGATTATAATACCATTTAGGTGGGTTGGGTTCTTAACTAGGATCATGGCGGCAGAATCAATCA
ATTGATGTTGAACCTTCAATGTAGGGAATTCGTTCTTGATGGTTTCCTCCACAGTTTTTCTCCATAATCT
TGAAGAGGCCAAAACATTAGCTTTATCCAAGGACCAAATAGGCAATGGTGGCTCATGTTGTAGGGCCATG
AAAGCGGCCATTCTTGTGATTCTTTGCACTTCTGGAACGGTGTATTGTTCACTATCCCAAGCGACACCAT
CACCATCGTCTTCCTTTCTCTTACCAAAGTAAATACCTCCCACTAATTCTCTGACAACAACGAAGTCAGT
ACCTTTAGCAAATTGTGGCTTGATTGGAGATAAGTCTAAAAGAGAGTCGGATGCAAAGTTACATGGTCTT
AAGTTGGCGTACAATTGAAGTTCTTTACGGATTTTTAGTAAACCTTGTTCAGGTCTAACACTACCGGTAC
CCCATTTAGGACCACCCACAGCACCTAACAAAACGGCATCAGCCTTCTTGGAGGCTTCCAGCGCCTCATC
TGGAAGTGGAACACCTGTAGCATCGATAGCAGCACCACCAATTAAATGATTTTCGAAATCGAACTTGACA
TTGGAACGAACATCAGAAATAGCTTTAAGAACCTTAATGGCTTCGGCTGTGATTTCTTGACCAACGTGGT
CACCTGGCAAAACGACGATCTTCTTAGGGGCAGACATTAGAATGGTATATCCTTGAAATATATATATATA
TATTGCTGAAATGTAAAAGGTAAGAAAAGTTAGAAATTAAGACGATTGCTAACCACCTATTGGAAAAAAC
AATAGGTCCTTAAATAATATTGTCAACTTCAAGTATTGTGATGCAAGCATTTAGTCATGAACGCTTCTCT
ATTCTATATGAAAAGCCGGTTCCGGCGCTCTCACCTTTCCTTTTTCTCCCAATTTTTCAGTTGAAAAAGG
TATATGCGTCAGGCGACCTCTGAAATTAACAAAAAATTTCCAGTCATCGAATTTGATTCTGTGCGATAGC
GCCCCTGTGTGTTCTCGTTATGTTGAGGAAAAAAATAATGGTTGCTAAGAGATTCGAACTCTTGCATCTT
ACGATACCTGAGTATTCCCACAGTTAACTGCGGTCAAGATATTTCTTGAATCAGGCGCCTTAGACCGCTC
GGCCAAACAACCAATTACTTGTTGAGAAATAGAGTATAATTATCCTATAAATATAACGTTTTTGAACACA
CATGAACAAGGAAGTACAGGACAATTGATTTTGAAGAGAATGTGGATTTTGATGTAATTGTTGGGATTCC
ATTTTTAATAAGGCAATAATATTAGGTATGT
